Addgene plasmid #1878: Cdk3
Depositing lab: Sander van den Heuvel. Depositing organization: Massachusetts General Hospital. Publication: Distinct roles for cyclin-dependent kinases in cell cycle control. van den Heuvel S, Harlow E. Science 1993 Dec 24;262(5142):2050-4. 10.1126/science.8266103 PubMed 8266103.
Backbone
  Vector backbone: pCMV-neo-Bam
  Backbone size w/o insert (bp): 6550
  Vector type: Mammalian Expression
  Selectable markers: Neomycin (select with G418)
Growth in bacteria
  Bacterial resistance: Ampicillin, 100 μg/mL
  Growth temperature: 37°C
  Growth strain: DH5alpha
  Copy number: High Copy
Gene/Insert
  Gene/Insert name: Cdk3 (alt names: cyclin-dependent kinase 3; CDK3)
  Species: H. sapiens (human)
  Entrez Gene: CDK3
  Cloning method: Restriction Enzyme; 5′ cloning site BamHI (not destroyed); 3′ cloning site BamHI (not destroyed)
  Sequencing primers: 5′ Bglob-intron-F; 3′ Bglob-pA-R
Terms and licenses: Academic/Nonprofit Terms; Industry Terms: Not Available to Industry
Depositor comments: See scanned map.
How to cite: Cdk3 was a gift from Sander van den Heuvel (Addgene plasmid # 1878 ; http://n2t.net/addgene:1878 ; RRID:Addgene_1878)
