[The description below was written by a language model from this plasmid's Addgene catalogue record.]
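Description:
Cdk3 is a mammalian expression plasmid carrying the human cyclin-dependent kinase 3 (CDK3) coding sequence in the pCMV-neo-Bam backbone, which is about 6.55 kb without the insert. It is maintained in E. coli as a high-copy plasmid under ampicillin selection. A neomycin resistance marker allows G418 selection of transfected mammalian cells, so the plasmid suits both transient expression and the derivation of stably expressing populations.

The insert was cloned by restriction digestion into a BamHI site, and BamHI sites are retained at both the 5′ and 3′ ends. It can therefore be released as a single BamHI fragment, but its orientation is not fixed by the cloning strategy. The promoter is not listed as a separate field, although the backbone name implies a cytomegalovirus promoter driving expression. The listed sequencing primers anneal in a beta-globin intron upstream and a beta-globin polyadenylation region downstream, which suggests the cloning site lies between these processing elements; such elements generally aid splicing, 3′ end formation and transcript stability. No epitope tag, fusion partner, reporter or mutation is recorded, so the insert appears to be untagged and wild type as far as the record shows. The insert size is not given, no feature table accompanies the entry, and the depositor refers only to a scanned map for the layout.

The plasmid comes from work on the distinct roles of cyclin-dependent kinases in cell cycle control. It is suited to overexpressing CDK3 in cultured mammalian cells to study effects on cell cycle progression.
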