>Addgene plasmid #1878 | Cdk3 | addgene partial sequence | sequence record 16954 | Bglob-intron-F 5'-ctggtcatcatcctgccttt-3'
GGATAAATACTCTGAGTCCAACCGGGCCCCTCTGCTAACCATGTTCATGCCTTCTTCTCTTTCCTACAGC
TCCTGGGCAACGTGCTGGTTGTTGTGCTGTCTCATCATTTTGGCAAAGAATTCCTCGACGGATCCATGGA
TATGTTCCAGAAGGTAGAGAAGATCGGAGAGGGCACCTATGGGGTGGTGTACAAGGCCAAGAACAGGGAG
ACAGGGCAGCTGGTGGCCCTGAAGAAGATCAGACTGGATTTGGAGATGGAGGGGGTCCCAAGCACTGCCA
TCAGGGAGATCTCGCTGCTCAAGGAACTGAAGCACCCCAACATCGTCCGACTGCTGGACGTGGTGCACAA
CGAGAGGAAGCTCTATCTGGTGTTTGAGTTCCTCAGCCAGGACCTGAAGAAGTACATGGACTCCACCCCA
GGCTCAGAGCTCCCCCTGCACCTCATCAAGAGCTACCTCTTCCAGCTGCTGCAGGGGGTGAGTTTCTGCC
ACTCACATCGGGTCATCCACCGAGACCTGAAGCCCCAGAACCTGCTCATCAATGAGTTGGGTGCCATCAA
GCTGGCTGACTTCGGCCTGGCTCGCGCCTTCGGGGTGCCCCTGCGCACCTACACCCATGAGGTGGTGACA
CTGTGGTATCGCGCCCCCGAGATTCTCTTGGGCAGCAAGTTCTATACCACAGCTGTGGATATCTGGAGCA
TTGGTTGCATCTTTGCAGAGATGGTGACTCGAANAGCCCTGTTTCCTGGTGACTCTGAGATTGACCAGCT
CTTTCGTATCTTTCGTATGCTGGGGACACCCAGCGAAGACACATGGCCCGGGGTCGCCCAGCTGCCTGAC
TATAAGGGCAGCTT
